Addgene plasmid #84542: gRNA-mCtnnb1
Purpose: mCtnnb1 gRNA expressing vector
Depositing lab: Bon-Kyoung Koo. Depositing organization: University of Cambridge. Publication: One-step generation of conditional and reversible gene knockouts. Andersson-Rolf A, Mustata RC, Merenda A, Kim J, Perera S, Grego T, Andrews K, Tremble K, Silva JC, Fink J, Skarnes WC, Koo BK. Nat Methods. 2017 Jan 30. doi: 10.1038/nmeth.4156. PubMed 28135257.
Backbone
  Vector backbone: pCR-Blunt II-TOPO
  Backbone manufacturer: Invitrogen
  Vector type: CRISPR
  Selectable markers: Zeocin
Growth in bacteria
  Bacterial resistance: Kanamycin, 50 μg/mL
  Growth temperature: 37°C
  Growth strain: DH5alpha
  Copy number: Unknown
Gene/Insert
  Gene/Insert name: mCtnnb1 gRNA (alt name: gRNA for mouse beta-catenin)
  Species: Synthetic
  Insert size (bp): 367
Terms and licenses: Academic/Nonprofit Terms; Industry Terms: Not Available to Industry
How to cite: gRNA-mCtnnb1 was a gift from Bon-Kyoung Koo (Addgene plasmid # 84542 ; http://n2t.net/addgene:84542 ; RRID:Addgene_84542)
