[The description below was written by a language model from this plasmid's Addgene catalogue record and pLannotate feature annotations shown in this document.]
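Description:
gRNA-mCtnnb1 is a small CRISPR guide RNA expression plasmid (about 4 kb) built in the pCR-Blunt II-TOPO cloning backbone. It replicates in E. coli from a high-copy ColE1/pUC-type origin and is selected with kanamycin through the Tn5-derived NeoR/KanR aminoglycoside phosphotransferase gene. The backbone also carries a Sh ble (BleoR) gene conferring Zeocin resistance, which the record lists as an additional selectable marker. The remaining annotated elements are typical remnants of the TOPO vector. They include the lac promoter/operator region, flanking SP6 and T7 phage promoters, and a lacZα–ccdB fusion that is interrupted by the cloned insert, so the annotated ccdB fragment would not be expected to act as a toxin here.

The payload is a 367 bp synthetic cassette consisting of the human U6 RNA polymerase III promoter followed by a short unannotated gap, presumably holding the target-specific spacer, and then the Streptococcus pyogenes Cas9 gRNA scaffold. Partial attB1 and attB2 Gateway sites flank this unit. The guide is directed against mouse Ctnnb1, the gene encoding beta-catenin. The plasmid encodes no Cas9, so the nuclease must be supplied from a separate source, and U6-driven transcription in mammalian cells then produces a single guide RNA that directs Cas9 to the Ctnnb1 locus. The associated publication describes one-step generation of conditional and reversible gene knockouts, which suggests the guide is used to introduce a targeted break in mouse beta-catenin as part of that strategy. The record does not give the exact target site or describe any accompanying donor construct.
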