Features (pLannotate 1.2.2; 18 found; start..end, strand, type, name):
      1..589     +  rep_origin     ori: high-copy-number ColE1/pMB1/pBR322/pUC origin of replication
    772..864     +  CDS            lacI (fragment): lac repressor; lacI; The lac repressor binds to the lac operator to inhibit transcription in E. coli. This inhibition can be relieved by adding lactose or isopropyl-β-D-thiogalactopyranoside (IPTG).
    877..898     +  protein_bind   CAP binding site: CAP binding activates transcription in the presence of cAMP. E. coli catabolite activator protein
    913..943     +  promoter       lac promoter: promoter for the E. coli lac operon
    951..967     +  protein_bind   lac operator: The lac repressor binds to the lac operator to inhibit transcription in E. coli. This inhibition can be relieved by adding lactose or isopropyl-β-D-thiogalactopyranoside (IPTG). lac repressor encoded by lacI
   1009..1027    +  promoter       SP6 promoter: promoter for bacteriophage SP6 RNA polymerase
   1105..1124    +  protein_bind   attB1 (fragment): mutant version of attB; recombination site for the Gateway® BP reaction BP Clonase™
   1176..1416    +  promoter       U6 promoter: RNA polymerase III promoter for human U6 snRNA
   1446..1521    +  misc_RNA       gRNA scaffold: guide RNA scaffold for the Streptococcus pyogenes CRISPR/Cas9 system
   1533..1554    -  protein_bind   attB2 (fragment): mutant version of attB; recombination site for the Gateway® BP reaction BP Clonase™
   1633..1651    -  promoter       T7 promoter: promoter for bacteriophage T7 RNA polymerase
   1654..1801    +  CDS            lacZα (fragment): LacZα fragment of β-galactosidase; lacZ fragment
   1811..2114    +  CDS            ccdB (fragment): CcdB, a bacterial toxin that poisons DNA gyrase; ccdB; Plasmids containing the ccdB gene cannot be propagated in standard E. coli strains.
   2162..2431    +  CDS            tnpA (fragment): TN5P_ECOLX - Also known as tnp. Experimental evidence at protein level: Swiss-Prot protein existence level 1. Mediates transposition of transposon Tn5 by a 'cut and paste' mechanism. First, the monomeric transposase binds the 19 bp inverted DNA repeats flanking the transposon. Then, dimerization of the DNA- bound transposase creates a synaptic DNA complex. After nicking of the first DNA strand, excision of the transposon proceeds through a series of intermediates. The transposase then mediates the insertion of the transposon at a new site by strand transfer. The activity of the wild- type tran
   2463..3257    +  CDS            NeoR/KanR: aminoglycoside phosphotransferase from Tn5; aph(3')-II (or nptII); confers resistance to neomycin, kanamycin, and G418 (Geneticin®)
   3278..3328    -  misc_feature   bom (fragment): basis of mobility region from pBR322
   3355..3443    +  promoter       AmpR promoter (fragment): bla
   3463..3837    +  CDS            BleoR: antibiotic-binding protein; Sh ble from Streptoalloteichus hindustanus; confers resistance to bleomycin, phleomycin, and Zeocin™
>Addgene plasmid #84542 | gRNA-mCtnnb1 | addgene full sequence | sequence record 287979 | Addgene NGS Result
TTGAGATCCTTTTTTTCTGCGCGTAATCTGCTGCTTGCAAACAAAAAAACCACCGCTACCAGCGGTGGTT
TGTTTGCCGGATCAAGAGCTACCAACTCTTTTTCCGAAGGTAACTGGCTTCAGCAGAGCGCAGATACCAA
ATACTGTTCTTCTAGTGTAGCCGTAGTTAGGCCACCACTTCAAGAACTCTGTAGCACCGCCTACATACCT
CGCTCTGCTAATCCTGTTACCAGTGGCTGCTGCCAGTGGCGATAAGTCGTGTCTTACCGGGTTGGACTCA
AGACGATAGTTACCGGATAAGGCGCAGCGGTCGGGCTGAACGGGGGGTTCGTGCACACAGCCCAGCTTGG
AGCGAACGACCTACACCGAACTGAGATACCTACAGCGTGAGCTATGAGAAAGCGCCACGCTTCCCGAAGG
GAGAAAGGCGGACAGGTATCCGGTAAGCGGCAGGGTCGGAACAGGAGAGCGCACGAGGGAGCTTCCAGGG
GGAAACGCCTGGTATCTTTATAGTCCTGTCGGGTTTCGCCACCTCTGACTTGAGCGTCGATTTTTGTGAT
GCTCGTCAGGGGGGCGGAGCCTATGGAAAAACGCCAGCAACGCGGCCTTTTTACGGTTCCTGGCCTTTTG
CTGGCCTTTTGCTCACATGTTCTTTCCTGCGTTATCCCCTGATTCTGTGGATAACCGTATTACCGCCTTT
GAGTGAGCTGATACCGCTCGCCGCAGCCGAACGACCGAGCGCAGCGAGTCAGTGAGCGAGGAAGCGGAAG
AGCGCCCAATACGCAAACCGCCTCTCCCCGCGCGTTGGCCGATTCATTAATGCAGCTGGCACGACAGGTT
TCCCGACTGGAAAGCGGGCAGTGAGCGCAACGCAATTAATGTGAGTTAGCTCACTCATTAGGCACCCCAG
GCTTTACACTTTATGCTTCCGGCTCGTATGTTGTGTGGAATTGTGAGCGGATAACAATTTCACACAGGAA
ACAGCTATGACCATGATTACGCCAAGCTATTTAGGTGACACTATAGAATACTCAAGCTATGCATCAAGCT
TGGTACCGAGCTCGGATCCACTAGTAACGGCCGCCAGTGTGCTGGAATTCGCCCTTTGTACAAAAAAGCA
GGCTTTAAAGGAACCAATTCAGTCGACTGGATCCGGTACCAAGGTCGGGCAGGAAGAGGGCCTATTTCCC
ATGATTCCTTCATATTTGCATATACGATACAAGGCTGTTAGAGAGATAATTAGAATTAATTTGACTGTAA
ACACAAAGATATTAGTACAAAATACGTGACGTAGAAAGTAATAATTTCTTGGGTAGTTTGCAGTTTTAAA
ATTATGTTTTAAAATGGACTATCATATGCTTACCGTAACTTGAAAGTATTTCGATTTCTTGGCTTTATAT
ATCTTGTGGAAAGGACGAAACACCGTACATCATTTGTATTCTGCAGTTTTAGAGCTAGAAATAGCAAGTT
AAAATAAGGCTAGTCCGTTATCAACTTGAAAAAGTGGCACCGAGTCGGTGCTTTTTTTCTAGACCCAGCT
TTCTTGTACAAAGTTGGCATTAAAGGGCGAATTCTGCAGATATCCATCACACTGGCGGCCGCTCGAGCAT
GCATCTAGAGGGCCCAATTCGCCCTATAGTGAGTCGTATTACAATTCACTGGCCGTCGTTTTACAACGTC
GTGACTGGGAAAACCCTGGCGTTACCCAACTTAATCGCCTTGCAGCACATCCCCCTTTCGCCAGCTGGCG
TAATAGCGAAGAGGCCCGCACCGATCGCCCTTCCCAACAGTTGCGCAGCCTATACGTACGGCAGTTTAAG
GTTTACACCTATAAAAGAGAGAGCCGTTATCGTCTGTTTGTGGATGTACAGAGTGATATTATTGACACGC
CGGGGCGACGGATGGTGATCCCCCTGGCCAGTGCACGTCTGCTGTCAGATAAAGTCTCCCGTGAACTTTA
CCCGGTGGTGCATATCGGGGATGAAAGCTGGCGCATGATGACCACCGATATGGCCAGTGTGCCGGTCTCC
GTTATCGGGGAAGAAGTGGCTGATCTCAGCCACCGCGAAAATGACATCAAAAACGCCATTAACCTGATGT
TCTGGGGAATATAAATGTCAGGCATGAGATTATCAAAAAGGATCTTCACCTAGATCCTTTTCACGTAGAA
AGCCAGTCCGCAGAAACGGTGCTGACCCCGGATGAATGTCAGCTACTGGGCTATCTGGACAAGGGAAAAC
GCAAGCGCAAAGAGAAAGCAGGTAGCTTGCAGTGGGCTTACATGGCGATAGCTAGACTGGGCGGTTTTAT
GGACAGCAAGCGAACCGGAATTGCCAGCTGGGGCGCCCTCTGGTAAGGTTGGGAAGCCCTGCAAAGTAAA
CTGGATGGCTTTCTTGCCGCCAAGGATCTGATGGCGCAGGGGATCAAGCTCTGATCAAGAGACAGGATGA
GGATCGTTTCGCATGATTGAACAAGATGGATTGCACGCAGGTTCTCCGGCCGCTTGGGTGGAGAGGCTAT
TCGGCTATGACTGGGCACAACAGACAATCGGCTGCTCTGATGCCGCCGTGTTCCGGCTGTCAGCGCAGGG
GCGCCCGGTTCTTTTTGTCAAGACCGACCTGTCCGGTGCCCTGAATGAACTGCAAGACGAGGCAGCGCGG
CTATCGTGGCTGGCCACGACGGGCGTTCCTTGCGCAGCTGTGCTCGACGTTGTCACTGAAGCGGGAAGGG
ACTGGCTGCTATTGGGCGAAGTGCCGGGGCAGGATCTCCTGTCATCTCACCTTGCTCCTGCCGAGAAAGT
ATCCATCATGGCTGATGCAATGCGGCGGCTGCATACGCTTGATCCGGCTACCTGCCCATTCGACCACCAA
GCGAAACATCGCATCGAGCGAGCACGTACTCGGATGGAAGCCGGTCTTGTCGATCAGGATGATCTGGACG
AAGAGCATCAGGGGCTCGCGCCAGCCGAACTGTTCGCCAGGCTCAAGGCGAGCATGCCCGACGGCGAGGA
TCTCGTCGTGACCCATGGCGATGCCTGCTTGCCGAATATCATGGTGGAAAATGGCCGCTTTTCTGGATTC
ATCGACTGTGGCCGGCTGGGTGTGGCGGACCGCTATCAGGACATAGCGTTGGCTACCCGTGATATTGCTG
AAGAGCTTGGCGGCGAATGGGCTGACCGCTTCCTCGTGCTTTACGGTATCGCCGCTCCCGATTCGCAGCG
CATCGCCTTCTATCGCCTTCTTGACGAGTTCTTCTGAATTATTAACGCTTACAATTTCCTGATGCGGTAT
TTTCTCCTTACGCATCTGTGCGGTATTTCACACCGCATCAGGTGGCACTTTTCGGGGAAATGTGCGCGGA
ACCCCTATTTGTTTATTTTTCTAAATACATTCAAATATGTATCCGCTCATGAGACAATAACCCTGATAAA
TGCTTCAATAATAGCACGTGAGGAGGGCCACCATGGCCAAGTTGACCAGTGCCGTTCCGGTGCTCACCGC
GCGCGACGTCGCCGGAGCGGTCGAGTTCTGGACCGACCGGCTCGGGTTCTCCCGGGACTTCGTGGAGGAC
GACTTCGCCGGTGTGGTCCGGGACGACGTGACCCTGTTCATCAGCGCGGTCCAGGACCAGGTGGTGCCGG
ACAACACCCTGGCCTGGGTGTGGGTGCGCGGCCTGGACGAGCTGTACGCCGAGTGGTCGGAGGTCGTGTC
CACGAACTTCCGGGACGCCTCCGGGCCGGCCATGACCGAGATCGGCGAGCAGCCGTGGGGGCGGGAGTTC
GCCCTGCGCGACCCGGCCGGCAACTGCGTGCACTTCGTGGCCGAGGAGCAGGACTGACACGTGCTAAAAC
TTCATTTTTAATTTAAAAGGATCTAGGTGAAGATCCTTTTTGATAATCTCATGACCAAAATCCCTTAACG
TGAGTTTTCGTTCCACTGAGCGTCAGACCCCGTAGAAAAGATCAAAGGATCTTC
