>Addgene plasmid #84542 | gRNA-mCtnnb1 | depositor partial sequence | sequence record 161614 | gRNA part
AAGGTCGGGCAGGAAGAGGGCCTATTTCCCATGATTCCTTCATATTTGCATATACGATACAAGGCTGTTA
GAGAGATAATTAGAATTAATTTGACTGTAAACACAAAGATATTAGTACAAAATACGTGACGTAGAAAGTA
ATAATTTCTTGGGTAGTTTGCAGTTTTAAAATTATGTTTTAAAATGGACTATCATATGCTTACCGTAACT
TGAAAGTATTTCGATTTCTTGGCTTTATATATCTTGTGGAAAGGACGAAACACCGTACATCATTTGTATT
CTGCAGTTTTAGAGCTAGAAATAGCAAGTTAAAATAAGGCTAGTCCGTTATCAACTTGAAAAAGTGGCAC
CGAGTCGGTGCTTTTTT
