>Addgene plasmid #84542 | gRNA-mCtnnb1 | addgene partial sequence | sequence record 164430 | L4440 5'-AGCGAGTCAGTGAGCGAG-3'
AACCGCCTCTCCCCGCGCGTTGGCCGATTCATTAATGCAGCTGGCACGACAGGTTTCCCGACTGGAAAGC
GGGCAGTGAGCGCAACGCAATTAATGTGAGTTAGCTCACTCATTAGGCACCCCAGGCTTTACACTTTATG
CTTCCGGCTCGTATGTTGTGTGGAATTGTGAGCGGATAACAATTTCACACAGGAAACAGCTATGACCATG
ATTACGCCAAGCTATTTAGGTGACACTATAGAATACTCAAGCTATGCATCAAGCTTGGTACCGAGCTCGG
ATCCACTAGTAACGGCCGCCAGTGTGCTGGAATTCGCCCTTTGTACAAAAAAGCAGGCTTTAAAGGAACC
AATTCAGTCGACTGGATCCGGTACCAAGGTCGGGCAGGAAGAGGGCCTATTTCCCATGATTCCTTCATAT
TTGCATATACGATACAAGGCTGTTAGAGAGATAATTAGAATTAATTTGACTGTAAACACAAAGATATTAG
TACAAAATACGTGACGTAGAAAGTAATAATTTCTTGGGTAGTTTGCAGTTTTAAAATTATGTTTTAAAAT
GGACTATCATATGCTTACCGTAACTTGAAAGTATTTCGATTTCTTGGCTTTATATATCTTGTGGAAAGGA
CGAAACACCGTACATCATTTGTATTCTGCAGTTTTAGAGCTAGAAATAGCAAGTTAAAATAAGGCTAGTC
CGTTATCAACTTGAAAAAGTGGCACCGAGTCGGTGCTTTTTTTCTAGACCCAGCTTTCTTGTACAAAGTT
GGCATTAAAGGGCGAATTCTGCAGATATCCATCACACTGGCGGCCGCTCGAGCATGCATCTAGAGGGCCC
AATTCGCCCTATAGTGAGTCGTATTACAATTCACTGGCCGTCGTTTTACAACGTCGTGACTGGGAAAACC
CTGGCGTTACCCAACTTAATCGCCTTGCAGCACATCCCCCTTTCGCCAGCTGGCGTAATAGCGAAGAGGC
CCGCACCGATCGCCCTTCCCAACAGTTGCGCAGCCTAT
