>Addgene plasmid #84542 | gRNA-mCtnnb1 | addgene partial sequence | sequence record 164434 | T7 5'-TAATACGACTCACTATAGGG-3'
GCTCGAGCGGCCGCCAGTGTGATGGATATCTGCAGAATTCGCCCTTTAATGCCAACTTTGTACAAGAAAG
CTGGGTCTAGAAAAAAAGCACCGACTCGGTGCCACTTTTTCAAGTTGATAACGGACTAGCCTTATTTTAA
CTTGCTATTTCTAGCTCTAAAACTGCAGAATACAAATGATGTACGGTGTTTCGTCCTTTCCACAAGATAT
ATAAAGCCAAGAAATCGAAATACTTTCAAGTTACGGTAAGCATATGATAGTCCATTTTAAAACATAATTT
TAAAACTGCAAACTACCCAAGAAATTATTACTTTCTACGTCACGTATTTTGTACTAATATCTTTGTGTTT
ACAGTCAAATTAATTCTAATTATCTCTCTAACAGCCTTGTATCGTATATGCAAATATGAAGGAATCATGG
GAAATAGGCCCTCTTCCTGCCCGACCTTGGTACCGGATCCAGTCGACTGAATTGGTTCCTTTAAAGCCTG
CTTTTTTGTACAAAGGGCGAATTCCAGCACACTGGCGGCCGTTACTAGTGGATCCGAGCTCGGTACCAAG
CTTGATGCATAGCTTGAGTATTCTATAGTGTCACCTAAATAGCTTGGCGTAATCATGGTCATAGCTGTTT
CCTGTGTGAAATTGTTATCCGCTCACAATTCCACACAACATACGAGCCGGAAGCATAAAGTGTAAAGCCT
GGGGTGCCTAATGAGTGAGCTAACTCACATTAATTGCGTTGCGCTCACTGCCCGCTTTCCAGTCGGGAAA
CCTGTCGTGCCAGCTGCATTAATGAATCGGCCAACGCGCGGGGAGAGGCGGTTTGCGTATTGGGCGCTCT
TCCGCTTCCTCGCTCACTGACTCGCTGCGCTCGGTCGTTCGGCTGCGGCGAGCGGTATCAGCTCACTCAA
AGGCGGTAATACGGTTATCCACAGAATCAGGGGATAACGCAGGAAAGAACATGTGAGCAAAAGGCCAGCA
AAAG
